Addgene plasmid #116225: pHAGE-DDR2-R473H
Purpose: Lentiviral expression of DDR2 R473H
Depositing lab: Gordon Mills & Kenneth Scott. Depositing organization: Baylor College of Medicine. Publication: Systematic Functional Annotation of Somatic Mutations in Cancer. Ng PK, Li J, Jeong KJ, Shao S, Chen H, Tsang YH, Sengupta S, Wang Z, Bhavana VH, Tran R, Soewito S, Minussi DC, Moreno D, Kong K, Dogruluk T, Lu H, Gao J, Tokheim C, Zhou DC, Johnson AM, Zeng J, Ip CKM, Ju Z, Wester M, Yu S, Li Y, Vellano CP, Schultz N, Karchin R, Ding L, Lu Y, Cheung LWT, Chen K, Shaw KR, Meric-Bernstam F, Scott KL, Yi S, Sahni N, Liang H, Mills GB. Cancer Cell. 2018 Mar 12;33(3):450-462.e10. doi: 10.1016/j.ccell.2018.01.021. PubMed 29533785.
Backbone
  Vector backbone: pHAGE
  Vector type: Lentiviral
Growth in bacteria
  Bacterial resistance: Ampicillin, 100 μg/mL
  Growth temperature: 37°C
  Growth strain: Stbl3
  Copy number: High Copy
Gene/Insert
  Gene/Insert name: DDR2
  Species: H. sapiens (human)
  Mutation: R473H
  Entrez Gene: DDR2 (a.k.a. MIG20a, NTRKR3, TKT, TYRO10, WRCN)
  Cloning method: Gateway Cloning
Terms and licenses: Academic/Nonprofit Terms; Industry Terms: Not Available to Industry
How to cite: pHAGE-DDR2-R473H was a gift from Gordon Mills & Kenneth Scott (Addgene plasmid # 116225 ; http://n2t.net/addgene:116225 ; RRID:Addgene_116225)
