[The description below was written by a language model from this plasmid's Addgene catalogue record and pLannotate feature annotations shown in this document.]
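Description:
pHAGE-DDR2-R473H is an HIV-1-based lentiviral expression plasmid of about 11 kb, built on the pHAGE backbone and carrying the human DDR2 open reading frame with an R473H substitution. DDR2 encodes a receptor tyrosine kinase that acts as a cell-surface receptor for fibrillar collagen and influences matrix remodeling, migration, proliferation and differentiation. In bacteria the plasmid is maintained through a high-copy ColE1/pUC-type origin and selected with ampicillin via the β-lactamase gene. Scattered lac, SV40 origin and SV40 poly(A) fragments in the backbone appear to be cloning remnants.

The viral portion contains a truncated 5' LTR, the Ψ packaging signal with a partial gag sequence, the RRE for Rev-dependent nuclear export of the genomic RNA, the cPPT/CTS element, and a U3-deleted, self-inactivating 3' LTR. Packaging functions must therefore be supplied in trans. Within this frame, the human EF-1α promoter drives constitutive transcription of the DDR2 coding sequence, which was introduced by Gateway recombination and is flanked by attB1 and attB2 sites. A V5 epitope sequence is annotated downstream of attB2, but the record does not indicate whether it is read in frame with DDR2. An EMCV IRES follows and allows translation of a puromycin N-acetyltransferase from the same transcript, so transduced cells can be selected with puromycin. A WPRE upstream of the 3' LTR enhances transcript expression.

The stated purpose is lentiviral expression of DDR2 R473H. The associated publication concerns systematic functional annotation of somatic mutations in cancer, which suggests use in stable expression assays testing the functional effect of this variant.
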