Features (pLannotate 1.2.2; 30 found; start..end, strand, type, name):
    147..247     +  CDS            Rev (fragment): human immunodeficiency virus 1 (HIV-1) Rev protein; rev; enhances nuclear export of unspliced and incompletely spliced viral mRNAs
    292..409     +  misc_feature   cPPT/CTS: central polypurine tract and central termination sequence of HIV-1
    457..1635    +  promoter       EF-1α promoter: strong constitutive promoter for human elongation factor EF-1α
   1656..1676    +  protein_bind   attB1: mutant version of attB; core recombination site for the Gateway® BP reaction BP Clonase™
   1682..4246    +  CDS            DDR2: DDR2_HUMAN - Also known as NTRKR3, TKT, TYRO10. Experimental evidence at protein level: Swiss-Prot protein existence level 1. Tyrosine kinase involved in the regulation of tissues remodeling (PubMed:30449416). It functions as cell surface receptor for fibrillar collagen and regulates cell differentiation, remodeling of the extracellular matrix, cell migration and cell proliferation. Required for normal bone development. Regulates osteoblast differentiation and chondrocyte maturation via a signaling pathway that involves MAP kinases and leads to the activation of the transcription factor RUNX2.
   4251..4275    -  protein_bind   attB2: mutant version of attB; recombination site for the Gateway® BP reaction BP Clonase™
   4283..4301    +  promoter       T3 promoter: promoter for bacteriophage T3 RNA polymerase
   4327..4345    -  promoter       T7 promoter: promoter for bacteriophage T7 RNA polymerase
   4351..4369    -  protein_bind   attB4 (fragment): mutant version of attB; core recombination site for the Gateway® BP reaction BP Clonase™
   4425..4466    +  CDS            V5 tag: epitope tag from simian virus 5
   4592..5054    +  misc_feature   IRES: internal ribosome entry site (IRES) of the encephalomyocarditis virus (EMCV)
   5068..5665    +  CDS            PuroR (fragment): puromycin N-acetyltransferase; pac from Streptomyces; confers resistance to puromycin
   5681..6269    +  misc_feature   WPRE: woodchuck hepatitis virus posttranscriptional regulatory element
   6277..6342    +  CDS            nef (fragment): NEF_HV1Z2 - Experimental evidence at protein level: Swiss-Prot protein existence level 1. Extracellular Nef protein targets CD4(+) T-lymphocytes for apoptosis by interacting with CXCR4 surface receptors. From Human immunodeficiency virus type 1 group M subtype D (isolate Z2/CDC-Z34) (HIV-1).
   6344..6577    +  LTR            3' LTR (ΔU3): self-inactivating 3' long terminal repeat (LTR) from HIV-1
   6782..6886    +  promoter       AmpR promoter: bla
   6887..7747    +  CDS            AmpR: β-lactamase; bla; confers resistance to ampicillin, carbenicillin, and related antibiotics
   7918..8506    +  rep_origin     ori: high-copy-number ColE1/pMB1/pBR322/pUC origin of replication
   8689..8743    +  CDS            lacI (fragment): lac repressor; lacI; The lac repressor binds to the lac operator to inhibit transcription in E. coli. This inhibition can be relieved by adding lactose or isopropyl-β-D-thiogalactopyranoside (IPTG).
   8749..8842    +  rep_origin     SV40 ori (fragment): SV40 origin of replication
   8867..8904    +  CDS            lacI (fragment): lac repressor; lacI; The lac repressor binds to the lac operator to inhibit transcription in E. coli. This inhibition can be relieved by adding lactose or isopropyl-β-D-thiogalactopyranoside (IPTG).
   8917..8938    +  protein_bind   CAP binding site: CAP binding activates transcription in the presence of cAMP. E. coli catabolite activator protein
   8953..8983    +  promoter       lac promoter: promoter for the E. coli lac operon
   8987..9009    +  protein_bind   lac operator (fragment): The lac repressor binds to the lac operator to inhibit transcription in E. coli. This inhibition can be relieved by adding lactose or isopropyl-β-D-thiogalactopyranoside (IPTG). lac repressor encoded by lacI
   9041..9124    +  polyA_signal   SV40 poly(A) signal (fragment): SV40 polyadenylation signal
   9291..9620    +  CDS            nef (fragment): NEF_HV1BR - Experimental evidence at protein level: Swiss-Prot protein existence level 1. Extracellular Nef protein targets CD4(+) T-lymphocytes for apoptosis by interacting with CXCR4 surface receptors (PubMed:14990729). From Human immunodeficiency virus type 1 group M subtype B (isolate BRU/LAI) (HIV-1).
   9668..9925    +  LTR            5' LTR (truncated): truncated 5' long terminal repeat (LTR) from HIV-1
   9972..10097   +  misc_feature   HIV-1 Ψ: packaging signal of human immunodeficiency virus type 1
  10081..10419   +  CDS            HIV-1 gag (fragment): gag protein from human immunodeficiency virus 1; gag
  10594..10827   +  misc_feature   RRE: The Rev response element (RRE) of HIV-1 allows for Rev-dependent mRNA export from the nucleus to the cytoplasm.
>Addgene plasmid #116225 | pHAGE-DDR2-R473H | addgene full sequence | sequence record 250722 | Addgene NGS Result
GGAATTGGTTTAACATAACAAATTGGCTGTGGTATATAAAATTATTCATAATGATAGTAGGAGGCTTGGT
AGGTTTAAGAATAGTTTTTGCTGTACTTTCTATAGTGAATAGAGTTAGGCAGGGATATTCACCATTATCG
TTTCAGACCCACCTCCCAACCCCGAGGGGACCCGACAGGCCCGAAGGAATAGAAGAAGAAGGTGGAGAGA
GAGACAGAGACAGATCCATTCGATTAGTGAACGGATCTCGACGGTATCGCCGAATTCACAAATGGCAGTA
TTCATCCACAATTTTAAAAGAAAAGGGGGGATTGGGGGGTACAGTGCAGGGGAAAGAATAGTAGACATAA
TAGCAACAGACATACAAACTAAAGAATTACAAAAACAAATTACAAAAATTCAAAATTTTCGGGTTTATTA
CAGGGACAGCAGAGATCCAGTTTGGACTAGTCGTGAGGCTCCGGTGCCCGTCAGTGGGCAGAGCGCACAT
CGCCCACAGTCCCCGAGAAGTTGGGGGGAGGGGTCGGCAATTGAACCGGTGCCTAGAGAAGGTGGCGCGG
GGTAAACTGGGAAAGTGATGTCGTGTACTGGCTCCGCCTTTTTCCCGAGGGTGGGGGAGAACCGTATATA
AGTGCAGTAGTCGCCGTGAACGTTCTTTTTCGCAACGGGTTTGCCGCCAGAACACAGGTAAGTGCCGTGT
GTGGTTCCCGCGGGCCTGGCCTCTTTACGGGTTATGGCCCTTGCGTGCCTTGAATTACTTCCACCTGGCT
GCAGTACGTGATTCTTGATCCCGAGCTTCGGGTTGGAAGTGGGTGGGAGAGTTCGAGGCCTTGCGCTTAA
GGAGCCCCTTCGCCTCGTGCTTGAGTTGAGGCCTGGCCTGGGCGCTGGGGCCGCCGCGTGCGAATCTGGT
GGCACCTTCGCGCCTGTCTCGCTGCTTTCGATAAGTCTCTAGCCATTTAAAATTTTTGATGACCTGCTGC
GACGCTTTTTTTCTGGCAAGATAGTCTTGTAAATGCGGGCCAAGATCTGCACACTGGTATTTCGGTTTTT
GGGGCCGCGGGCGGCGACGGGGCCCGTGCGTCCCAGCGCACATGTTCGGCGAGGCGGGGCCTGCGAGCGC
GGCCACCGAGAATCGGACGGGGGTAGTCTCAAGCTGGCCGGCCTGCTCTGGTGCCTGGCCTCGCGCCGCC
GTGTATCGCCCCGCCCTGGGCGGCAAGGCTGGCCCGGTCGGCACCAGTTGCGTGAGCGGAAAGATGGCCG
CTTCCCGGCCCTGCTGCAGGGAGCTCAAAATGGAGGACGCGGCGCTCGGGAGAGCGGGCGGGTGAGTCAC
CCACACAAAGGAAAAGGGCCTTTCCGTCCTCAGCCGTCGCTTCATGTGACTCCACGGAGTACCGGGCGCC
GTCCAGGCACCTCGATTAGTTCTCGAGCTTTTGGAGTACGTCGTCTTTAGGTTGGGGGGAGGGGTTTTAT
GCGATGGAGTTTCCCCACACTGAGTGGGTGGAGACTGAAGTTAGGCCAGCTTGGCACTTGATGTAATTCT
CCTTGGAATTTGCCCTTTTTGAGTTTGGATCTTGGTTCATTCTCAAGCCTCAGACAGTGGTTCAAAGTTT
TTTTCTTCCATTTCAGGTGTCGTGAAGCGGCCCTGCAGATATCAACAAGTTTGTACAAAAAAGCAGGCAC
CATGATCCTGATTCCCAGAATGCTCTTGGTGCTGTTCCTGCTGCTGCCTATCTTGAGTTCTGCAAAAGCT
CAGGTTAATCCAGCTATATGCCGCTATCCTCTGGGCATGTCAGGAGGCCAGATTCCAGATGAGGACATCA
CAGCTTCCAGTCAGTGGTCAGAGTCCACAGCTGCCAAATATGGAAGGCTGGACTCAGAAGAAGGGGATGG
AGCCTGGTGCCCTGAGATTCCAGTGGAACCTGATGACCTGAAGGAGTTTCTGCAGATTGACTTGCACACC
CTCCATTTTATCACTCTGGTGGGGACCCAGGGGCGCCATGCAGGAGGTCATGGCATCGAGTTTGCCCCCA
TGTACAAGATCAATTACAGTCGGGATGGCACTCGCTGGATCTCTTGGCGGAACCGTCATGGGAAACAGGT
GCTGGATGGAAATAGTAACCCCTATGACATTTTCCTAAAGGACTTGGAGCCGCCCATTGTAGCCAGATTT
GTCCGGTTCATTCCAGTCACCGACCACTCCATGAATGTGTGTATGAGAGTGGAGCTTTACGGCTGTGTCT
GGCTAGATGGCTTGGTGTCTTACAATGCTCCAGCTGGGCAGCAGTTTGTACTCCCTGGAGGTTCCATCAT
TTATCTGAATGATTCTGTCTATGATGGAGCTGTTGGATACAGCATGACAGAAGGGCTAGGCCAATTGACC
GATGGTGTGTCTGGCCTGGACGATTTCACCCAGACCCACGAATACCACGTGTGGCCCGGCTATGACTATG
TGGGCTGGCGGAACGAGAGTGCCACCAATGGCTACATTGAGATCATGTTTGAATTTGACCGCATCAGGAA
TTTCACTACCATGAAGGTCCACTGCAACAACATGTTTGCTAAAGGTGTGAAGATCTTTAAGGAGGTACAG
TGCTACTTCCGCTCTGAAGCCAGTGAGTGGGAACCTAATGCCATTTCCTTCCCCCTTGTCCTGGATGACG
TCAACCCCAGTGCTCGGTTTGTCACGGTGCCTCTCCACCACCGAATGGCCAGTGCCATCAAGTGTCAATA
CCATTTTGCAGATACCTGGATGATGTTCAGTGAGATCACCTTCCAATCAGATGCTGCAATGTACAACAAC
TCTGAAGCCCTGCCCACCTCTCCTATGGCACCCACAACCTATGATCCAATGCTTAAAGTTGATGACAGCA
ACACTCGGATCCTGATTGGCTGCTTGGTGGCCATCATCTTTATCCTCCTGGCCATCATTGTCATCATCCT
CTGGAGGCAGTTCTGGCAGAAAATGCTGGAGAAGGCTTCTCGGAGGATGCTGGATGATGAAATGACAGTC
AGCCTTTCCCTGCCAAGTGATTCTAGCATGTTCAACAATAACCGCTCCTCATCACCTAGTGAACAAGGGT
CCAACTCGACTTACGATCACATCTTTCCCCTTCGCCCTGACTACCAGGAGCCATCCAGGCTGATACGAAA
ACTCCCAGAATTTGCTCCAGGGGAGGAGGAGTCAGGCTGCAGCGGTGTTGTGAAGCCAGTCCAGCCCAGT
GGCCCTGAGGGGGTGCCCCACTATGCAGAGGCTGACATAGTGAACCTCCAAGGAGTGACAGGAGGCAACA
CATACTCAGTGCCTGCCGTCACCATGGACCTGCTCTCAGGAAAAGATGTGGCTGTGGAGGAGTTCCCCAG
GAAACTCCTAACTTTCAAAGAGAAGCTGGGAGAAGGACAGTTTGGGGAGGTTCATCTCTGTGAAGTGGAG
GGAATGGAAAAATTCAAAGACAAAGATTTTGCCCTAGATGTCAGTGCCAACCAGCCTGTCCTGGTGGCTG
TGAAAATGCTCCGAGCAGATGCCAACAAGAATGCCAGGAATGATTTTCTTAAGGAGATAAAGATCATGTC
TCGGCTCAAGGACCCAAACATCATCCATCTATTAGCTGTGTGTATCACTGATGACCCTCTCTGTATGATC
ACTGAATACATGGAGAATGGAGATCTCAATCAGTTTCTTTCCCGCCACGAGCCCCCTAATTCTTCCTCCA
GCGATGTACGCACTGTCAGTTACACCAATCTGAAGTTTATGGCTACCCAAATTGCCTCTGGCATGAAGTA
CCTTTCCTCTCTTAATTTTGTTCACCGAGATCTGGCCACACGAAACTGTTTAGTGGGTAAGAACTACACA
ATCAAGATAGCTGACTTTGGAATGAGCAGGAACCTGTACAGTGGTGACTATTACCGGATCCAGGGCCGGG
CAGTGCTCCCTATCCGCTGGATGTCTTGGGAGAGTATCTTGCTGGGCAAGTTCACTACAGCAAGTGATGT
GTGGGCCTTTGGGGTTACTTTGTGGGAGACTTTCACCTTTTGTCAAGAACAGCCCTATTCCCAGCTGTCA
GATGAACAGGTTATTGAGAATACTGGAGAGTTCTTCCGAGACCAAGGGAGGCAGACTTACCTCCCTCAAC
CAGCCATTTGTCCTGACTCTGTGTATAAGCTGATGCTCAGCTGCTGGAGAAGAGATACGAAGAACCGTCC
CTCATTCCAAGAAATCCACCTTCTGCTCCTTCAACAAGGCGACGAGTAGAACCCAGCTTTCTTGTACAAA
GTGGTGATATCCAATTAACCCTCACTAAAGGTAGATAATGTGAAGTAATAAGTGACCCTATAGTGAGTCG
TATTACCACCCAACTTTTCTATACAAAGTGGTTGATATCCAGCACAGTGGCGGCCGCTCGAGTCTAGAGG
GCCCGCGGTTCGAAGGTAAGCCTATCCCTAACCCTCTCCTCGGTCTCGATTCTACGCGTACCGGTTAGTA
ATGAGATCCCTCCCCCCCCCCTAACGTTACTGGCCGAAGCCGCTTGGAATAAGGCCGGTGTGCGTTTGTC
TATATGTTATTTTCCACCATATTGCCGTCTTTTGGCAATGTGAGGGCCCGGAAACCTGGCCCTGTCTTCT
TGACGAGCATTCCTAGGGGTCTTTCCCCTCTCGCCAAAGGAATGCAAGGTCTGTTGAATGTCGTGAAGGA
AGCAGTTCCTCTGGAAGCTTCTTGAAGACAAACAACGTCTGTAGCGACCCTTTGCAGGCAGCGGAACCCC
CCACCTGGCGACAGGTGCCTCTGCGGCCAAAAGCCACGTGTATAAGATACACCTGCAAAGGCGGCACAAC
CCCAGTGCCACGTTGTGAGTTGGATAGTTGTGGAAAGAGTCAAATGGCTCTCCTCAAGCGTATTCAACAA
GGGGCTGAAGGATGCCCAGAAGGTACCCCATTGTATGGGATCTGATCTGGGGCCTCGGTGCACATGCTTT
ACATGTGTTTAGTCGAGGTTAAAAAAACGTCTAGGCCCCCCGAACCACGGGGACGTGGTTTTCCTTTGAA
AAACACGATGATAATATGGCCACACATATGACCGAGTACAAGCCCACGGTGCGCCTCGCCACCCGCGACG
ACGTCCCCAGGGCCGTACGCACCCTCGCCGCCGCGTTCGCCGACTACCCCGCCACGCGCCACACCGTCGA
TCCGGACCGCCACATCGAGCGGGTCACCGAGCTGCAAGAACTCTTCCTCACGCGCGTCGGGCTCGACATC
GGCAAGGTGTGGGTCGCGGACGACGGCGCCGCGGTGGCGGTCTGGACCACGCCGGAGAGCGTCGAAGCGG
GGGCGGTGTTCGCCGAGATCGGCCCGCGCATGGCCGAGTTGAGCGGTTCCCGGCTGGCCGCGCAGCAACA
GATGGAAGGCCTCCTGGCGCCGCACCGGCCCAAGGAGCCCGCGTGGTTCCTGGCCACCGTCGGCGTCTCG
CCCGACCACCAGGGCAAGGGTCTGGGCAGCGCCGTCGTGCTCCCCGGAGTGGAGGCGGCCGAGCGCGCCG
GGGTGCCCGCCTTCCTGGAGACCTCCGCGCCCCGCAACCTCCCCTTCTACGAGCGGCTCGGCTTCACCGT
CACCGCCGACGTCGAGGTGCCCGAAGGACCGCGCACCTGGTGCATGACCCGCAAGCCCGGTGCCTAAATC
GATAGATCCTAATCAACCTCTGGATTACAAAATTTGTGAAAGATTGACTGGTATTCTTAACTATGTTGCT
CCTTTTACGCTATGTGGATACGCTGCTTTAATGCCTTTGTATCATGCTATTGCTTCCCGTATGGCTTTCA
TTTTCTCCTCCTTGTATAAATCCTGGTTGCTGTCTCTTTATGAGGAGTTGTGGCCCGTTGTCAGGCAACG
TGGCGTGGTGTGCACTGTGTTTGCTGACGCAACCCCCACTGGTTGGGGCATTGCCACCACCTGTCAGCTC
CTTTCCGGGACTTTCGCTTTCCCCCTCCCTATTGCCACGGCGGAACTCATCGCCGCCTGCCTTGCCCGCT
GCTGGACAGGGGCTCGGCTGTTGGGCACTGACAATTCCGTGGTGTTGTCGGGGAAATCATCGTCCTTTCC
TTGGCTGCTCGCCTGTGTTGCCACCTGGATTCTGCGCGGGACGTCCTTCTGCTACGTCCCTTCGGCCCTC
AATCCAGCGGACCTTCCTTCCCGCGGCCTGCTGCCGGCTCTGCGGCCTCTTCCGCGTCTTCGCCTTCGCC
CTCAGACGAGTCGGATCTCCCTTTGGGCCGCCTCCCCGCCTGAGATCCTTTAAGACCAATGACTTACAAG
GCAGCTGTAGATCTTAGCCACTTTTTAAAAGAAAAGGGGGGACTGGAAGGGCTAATTCACTCCCAACGAA
GACAAGATCTGCTTTTTGCTTGTACTGGGTCTCTCTGGTTAGACCAGATCTGAGCCTGGGAGCTCTCTGG
CTAACTAGGGAACCCACTGCTTAAGCCTCAATAAAGCTTGCCTTGAGTGCTTCAAGTAGTGTGTGCCCGT
CTGTTGTGTGACTCTGGTAACTAGAGATCCCTCAGACCCTTTTAGTCAGTGTGGAAAATCTCTAGCAGTA
GTAGTTCATGTCATCTTATTATTCAGTATTTATAACTTGCAAAGAAATGAATATCAGAGAGTGAGAGGCC
CGGGTTAATTAAGGAAAGGGCTAGATCATTCTTGAAGACGAAAGGGCCTCGTGATACGCCTATTTTTATA
GGTTAATGTCATGATAATAATGGTTTCTTAGACGTCAGGTGGCACTTTTCGGGGAAATGTGCGCGGAACC
CCTATTTGTTTATTTTTCTAAATACATTCAAATATGTATCCGCTCATGAGACAATAACCCTGATAAATGC
TTCAATAATATTGAAAAAGGAAGAGTATGAGTATTCAACATTTCCGTGTCGCCCTTATTCCCTTTTTTGC
GGCATTTTGCCTTCCTGTTTTTGCTCACCCAGAAACGCTGGTGAAAGTAAAAGATGCTGAAGATCAGTTG
GGTGCACGAGTGGGTTACATCGAACTGGATCTCAACAGCGGTAAGATCCTTGAGAGTTTTCGCCCCGAAG
AACGTTTTCCAATGATGAGCACTTTTAAAGTTCTGCTATGTGGCGCGGTATTATCCCGTGTTGACGCCGG
GCAAGAGCAACTCGGTCGCCGCATACACTATTCTCAGAATGACTTGGTTGAGTACTCACCAGTCACAGAA
AAGCATCTTACGGATGGCATGACAGTAAGAGAATTATGCAGTGCTGCCATAACCATGAGTGATAACACTG
CGGCCAACTTACTTCTGACAACGATCGGAGGACCGAAGGAGCTAACCGCTTTTTTGCACAACATGGGGGA
TCATGTAACTCGCCTTGATCGTTGGGAACCGGAGCTGAATGAAGCCATACCAAACGACGAGCGTGACACC
ACGATGCCTGTAGCAATGGCAACAACGTTGCGCAAACTATTAACTGGCGAACTACTTACTCTAGCTTCCC
GGCAACAATTAATAGACTGGATGGAGGCGGATAAAGTTGCAGGACCACTTCTGCGCTCGGCCCTTCCGGC
TGGCTGGTTTATTGCTGATAAATCTGGAGCCGGTGAGCGTGGGTCTCGCGGTATCATTGCAGCACTGGGG
CCAGATGGTAAGCCCTCCCGTATCGTAGTTATCTACACGACGGGGAGTCAGGCAACTATGGATGAACGAA
ATAGACAGATCGCTGAGATAGGTGCCTCACTGATTAAGCATTGGTAACTGTCAGACCAAGTTTACTCATA
TATACTTTAGATTGATTTAAAACTTCATTTTTAATTTAAAAGGATCTAGGTGAAGATCCTTTTTGATAAT
CTCATGACCAAAATCCCTTAACGTGAGTTTTCGTTCCACTGAGCGTCAGACCCCGTAGAAAAGATCAAAG
GATCTTCTTGAGATCCTTTTTTTCTGCGCGTAATCTGCTGCTTGCAAACAAAAAAACCACCGCTACCAGC
GGTGGTTTGTTTGCCGGATCAAGAGCTACCAACTCTTTTTCCGAAGGTAACTGGCTTCAGCAGAGCGCAG
ATACCAAATACTGTTCTTCTAGTGTAGCCGTAGTTAGGCCACCACTTCAAGAACTCTGTAGCACCGCCTA
CATACCTCGCTCTGCTAATCCTGTTACCAGTGGCTGCTGCCAGTGGCGATAAGTCGTGTCTTACCGGGTT
GGACTCAAGACGATAGTTACCGGATAAGGCGCAGCGGTCGGGCTGAACGGGGGGTTCGTGCACACAGCCC
AGCTTGGAGCGAACGACCTACACCGAACTGAGATACCTACAGCGTGAGCTATGAGAAAGCGCCACGCTTC
CCGAAGGGAGAAAGGCGGACAGGTATCCGGTAAGCGGCAGGGTCGGAACAGGAGAGCGCACGAGGGAGCT
TCCAGGGGGAAACGCCTGGTATCTTTATAGTCCTGTCGGGTTTCGCCACCTCTGACTTGAGCGTCGATTT
TTGTGATGCTCGTCAGGGGGGCGGAGCCTATGGAAAAACGCCAGCAACGCGGCCTTTTTACGGTTCCTGG
CCTTTTGCTGGCCTTTTGCTCACATGTTCTTTCCTGCGTTATCCCCTGATTCTGTGGATAACCGTATTAC
CGCCTTTGAGTGAGCTGATACCGCTCGCCGCAGCCGAACGACCGAGCGCAGCGAGTCAGTGAGCGAGGAA
GCGGAAGAGCGCCCAATACGCAAACCGCCTCTCCCCGCGCGTTGGCCGATTCATTAATGCAGCAAGCTCA
TGGCTGACTAATTTTTTTTATTTATGCAGAGGCCGAGGCCGCCTCGGCCTCTGAGCTATTCCAGAAGTAG
TGAGGAGGCTTTTTTGGAGGCCTAGGCTTTTGCAAAAAGCTCCCCGTGGCACGACAGGTTTCCCGACTGG
AAAGCGGGCAGTGAGCGCAACGCAATTAATGTGAGTTAGCTCACTCATTAGGCACCCCAGGCTTTACACT
TTATGCTTCCGGCTCGTATGTTGTGTGGAATTGTGAGCGGATAACAATTTCACACAGGAAACAGCTATGA
CATGATTACGAATTTCACAAATAAAGCATTTTTTTCACTGCATTCTAGTTGTGGTTTGTCCAAACTCATC
AATGTATCTTATCATGTCTGGATCAACTGGATAACTCAAGCTAACCAAAATCATCCCAAACTTCCCACCC
CATACCCTATTACCACTGCCAATTACCTGTGGTTTCATTTACTCTAAACCTGTGATTCCTCTGAATTATT
TTCATTTTAAAGAAATTGTATTTGTTAAATATGTACTACAAACTTAGTAGTTGGAAGGGCTAATTCACTC
CCAAAGAAGACAAGATATCCTTGATCTGTGGATCTACCACACACAAGGCTACTTCCCTGATTAGCAGAAC
TACACACCAGGGCCAGGGGTCAGATATCCACTGACCTTTGGATGGTGCTACAAGCTAGTACCAGTTGAGC
CAGATAAGGTAGAAGAGGCCAATAAAGGAGAGAACACCAGCTTGTTACACCCTGTGAGCCTGCATGGGAT
GGATGACCCGGAGAGAGAAGTGTTAGAGTGGAGGTTTGACAGCCGCCTAGCATTTCATCACGTGGCCCGA
GAGCTGCATCCGGAGTACTTCAAGAACTGCTGATATCGAGCTTGCTACAAGGGACTTTCCGCTGGGGACT
TTCCAGGGAGGCGTGGCCTGGGCGGGACTGGGGAGTGGCGAGCCCTCAGATCCTGCATATAAGCAGCTGC
TTTTTGCCTGTACTGGGTCTCTCTGGTTAGACCAGATCTGAGCCTGGGAGCTCTCTGGCTAACTAGGGAA
CCCACTGCTTAAGCCTCAATAAAGCTTGCCTTGAGTGCTTCAAGTAGTGTGTGCCCGTCTGTTGTGTGAC
TCTGGTAACTAGAGATCCCTCAGACCCTTTTAGTCAGTGTGGAAAATCTCTAGCAGTGGCGCCCGAACAG
GGACTTGAAAGCGAAAGGGAAACCAGAGGAGCTCTCTCGACGCAGGACTCGGCTTGCTGAAGCGCGCACG
GCAAGAGGCGAGGGGCGGCGACTGGTGAGTACGCCAAAAATTTTGACTAGCGGAGGCTAGAAGGAGAGAG
ATGGGTGCGAGAGCGTCAGTATTAAGCGGGGGAGAATTAGATCGCGATGGGAAAAAATTCGGTTAAGGCC
AGGGGGAAAGAAAAAATATAAATTAAAACATATAGTATGGGCAAGCAGGGAGCTAGAACGATTCGCAGTT
AATCCTGGCCTGTTAGAAACATCAGAAGGCTGTAGACAAATACTGGGACAGCTACAACCATCCCTTCAGA
CAGGATCAGAAGAACTTAGATCATTATATAATACAGTAGCAACCCTCTATTGTGTGCATCAAAGGATAGA
GATAAAAGACACCAAGGAAGCTTTAGACAAGATAGAGGAAGAGCAAAACAAAAGTAAGACCACCGCACAG
CAAGCGGCCGGCCGCTGATCTTCAGACCTGGAGGAGGAGATATGAGGGACAATTGGAGAAGTGAATTATA
TAAATATAAAGTAGTAAAAATTGAACCATTAGGAGTAGCACCCACCAAGGCAAAGAGAAGAGTGGTGCAG
AGAGAAAAAAGAGCAGTGGGAATAGGAGCTTTGTTCCTTGGGTTCTTGGGAGCAGCAGGAAGCACTATGG
GCGCAGCGTCAATGACGCTGACGGTACAGGCCAGACAATTATTGTCTGGTATAGTGCAGCAGCAGAACAA
TTTGCTGAGGGCTATTGAGGCGCAACAGCATCTGTTGCAACTCACAGTCTGGGGCATCAAGCAGCTCCAG
GCAAGAATCCTGGCTGTGGAAAGATACCTAAAGGATCAACAGCTCCTGGGGATTTGGGGTTGCTCTGGAA
AACTCATTTGCACCACTGCTGTGCCTTGGAATGCTAGTTGGAGTAATAAATCTCTGGAACAGATTTGGAA
TCACACGACCTGGATGGAGTGGGACAGAGAAATTAACAATTACACAAGCTTAATACACTCCTTAATTGAA
GAATCGCAAAACCAGCAAGAAAAGAATGAACAAGAATTATTGGAATTAGATAAATGGGCAAGTTTGT
